Addgene plasmid #64387: pRPR1_g1gRNA_RPR1t
Purpose: encodes g1 gRNA
Depositing lab: Timothy Lu. Depositing organization: Massachusetts Institute of Technology. Publication: Tunable and Multifunctional Eukaryotic Transcription Factors Based on CRISPR/Cas. Farzadfard F, Perli SD, Lu TK. ACS Synth Biol. 2013 Sep 11. 10.1021/sb400081r PubMed 23977949.
Backbone
  Vector backbone: pRS425
  Backbone size w/o insert (bp): 4000
  Total vector size (bp): 4020
  Vector type: Yeast Expression
Growth in bacteria
  Bacterial resistance: Ampicillin, 100 μg/mL
  Growth temperature: 37°C
  Growth strain: DH5alpha
  Copy number: High Copy
Gene/Insert
  Gene/Insert name: g1 gRNA
  gRNA/shRNA sequence: ACTAATACTTTCAACATTTT
  Species: S. cerevisiae (budding yeast)
Terms and licenses: Academic/Nonprofit Terms; Industry Terms: Not Available to Industry
How to cite: pRPR1_g1gRNA_RPR1t was a gift from Timothy Lu (Addgene plasmid # 64387 ; http://n2t.net/addgene:64387 ; RRID:Addgene_64387)
