[The description below was written by a language model from this plasmid's Addgene catalogue record.]
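Description:
pRPR1_g1gRNA_RPR1t is a yeast expression plasmid built on the pRS425 backbone that encodes a single CRISPR guide RNA designated g1. The record lists a backbone of about 4.0 kb and a total size of about 4.02 kb, consistent with insertion of a short spacer. pRS425 is a standard yeast–E. coli shuttle vector of the pRS series, generally known as a 2μ-based episomal plasmid carrying a LEU2 auxotrophic marker, although the yeast origin and marker are not itemised in this record and no feature table is provided to confirm them. In bacteria the plasmid is maintained at high copy and selected with ampicillin.

The insert is the g1 gRNA, with S. cerevisiae listed as the species. The record does not explicitly state the promoter or terminator, but the plasmid name indicates that the guide is flanked by the RPR1 promoter and an RPR1 terminator. RPR1 encodes the RNA subunit of yeast RNase P and is transcribed by RNA polymerase III, so its regulatory elements are commonly used to produce small, uncapped, non-polyadenylated transcripts such as guide RNAs in yeast. The plasmid carries no Cas9 or dCas9 coding sequence according to the record, so the guide must be paired with a separately supplied Cas protein.

The associated work concerns tunable, multifunctional eukaryotic transcription factors based on CRISPR/Cas, so this construct presumably serves to direct a Cas9-derived transcriptional regulator to the g1 target site, allowing activation or repression of a target promoter in budding yeast. The identity of the locus or reporter targeted by g1 is not stated.
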