>Addgene plasmid #64387 | pRPR1_g1gRNA_RPR1t | addgene partial sequence | sequence record 111510 | T7 5'-TAATACGACTCACTATAGGG-3'
AGTAGTGGAACAAAAGCAAATGAAGGATTTCATGCGTTTGTACTCTAATCTGGTAGAAAGATGTTTCACA
GACTGTGTCAATGACTTCACAACATCAAAGCTAACCAATAAGGAACAAACATGCATCATGAAGTGCTCAG
AAAAGTTCTTGAAGCATAGCGAACGTGTAGGGCAGCGTTTCCAAGAACAAAACGCTGCCTTGGGACAAGG
CTTGGGCCGATAAGGTGTACTGGCGTATATATATCTAATTATGTATCTCTGGTGTAGCCCATTTTTAGCA
TGTAAATATAAAGAGAAACCATATCTAATCTAACCAAATCCAAACAAAATTCAATAGTTACTATCGCTTT
TTTCTTTCTGTATCGCAAATAAGTGAAAATTAAAAAAGAAAGATTAAATTGGAAGTTGGATATGGCTCGA
GAAAAAAGCACCGACTCGGTGCCACTTTTTCAAGTTGATAACGGACTAGCCTTATTTTAACTTGCTATTT
CTAGCTCTAAAACAAAATGTTGAAAGTATTAGTAAGCTTCTGCCAATCGCAGCTCCCAGAGTTTCGTTCC
CAGCCGCGAGCACCACAGCGTACCATGTGCGCCACGAGGCCTCAAACGTAAAACAATCGAAACGAAAAGA
AACAGACTATAGGGGAGTATAGAGACAGCCGGCCAATAAGAAGAGGAAAAAGAAATACTAGCGTTTATCA
ATGTGGGTCGTTAACATATCCTGTTGACAATGATTACAGGTTAAAAGGTAGCGTAAGTGAATATTAACTA
TGGATATTCTTATACTTAGATAAGAGACATATAAAACACACGATGATTGATTGATTTTTATGACCAATAT
ATGTAATTCGTAATTCAGAT
